>Addgene plasmid #136241 | pcDNA3-dCry-V5His | addgene full sequence | sequence record 267559 | Addgene NGS Result
CAAAATTTAAGCTACAACAAGGCAAGGCTTGACCGACAATTGCATGAAGAATCTGCTTAGGGTTAGGCGT
TTTGCGCTGCTTCGCGATGTACGGGCCAGATATACGCGTTGACATTGATTATTGACTAGTTATTAATAGT
AATCAATTACGGGGTCATTAGTTCATAGCCCATATATGGAGTTCCGCGTTACATAACTTACGGTAAATGG
CCCGCCTGGCTGACCGCCCAACGACCCCCGCCCATTGACGTCAATAATGACGTATGTTCCCATAGTAACG
CCAATAGGGACTTTCCATTGACGTCAATGGGTGGAGTATTTACGGTAAACTGCCCACTTGGCAGTACATC
AAGTGTATCATATGCCAAGTACGCCCCCTATTGACGTCAATGACGGTAAATGGCCCGCCTGGCATTATGC
CCAGTACATGACCTTATGGGACTTTCCTACTTGGCAGTACATCTACGTATTAGTCATCGCTATTACCATG
GTGATGCGGTTTTGGCAGTACATCAATGGGCGTGGATAGCGGTTTGACTCACGGGGATTTCCAAGTCTCC
ACCCCATTGACGTCAATGGGAGTTTGTTTTGGCACCAAAATCAACGGGACTTTCCAAAATGTCGTAACAA
CTCCGCCCCATTGACGCAAATGGGCGGTAGGCGTGTACGGTGGGAGGTCTATATAAGCAGAGCTCTCTGG
CTAACTAGAGAACCCACTGCTTACTGGCTTATCGAAATTAATACGACTCACTATAGGGAGACCCAAGCTT
GGTACCGAGCTCGGATCCACTAGTAACGGCCGCCAGTGTGCTGGAATTCACCATGGCCACGCGAGGGGCG
AATGTGATTTGGTTTCGCCATGGATTGCGCCTCCATGATAATCCCGCTCTATTGGCCGCCCTCGCCGATA
AGGATCAGGGTATAGCCCTAATTCCCGTTTTCATATTCGATGGAGAGAGTGCAGGTACCAAGAATGTGGG
TTACAATCGGATGCGTTTCCTCCTGGACTCGTTGCAGGACATCGATGATCAGCTACAGGCGGCAACTGAT
GGACGTGGACGCCTCCTGGTCTTCGAGGGCGAACCGGCTTATATCTTCCGCCGGCTACATGAGCAAGTGC
GTCTGCACAGGATTTGCATAGAGCAGGACTGCGAGCCAATTTGGAATGAGCGCGATGAAAGCATCCGTTC
TCTATGTCGGGAGCTGAATATCGACTTTGTCGAGAAGGTATCACACACGCTTTGGGATCCGCAATTGGTG
ATTGAGACCAATGGTGGCATTCCACCGCTGACCTACCAAATGTTCCTGCACACGGTGCAAATTATTGGGC
TTCCACCGCGTCCCACCGCCGATGCTCGACTAGAAGACGCCACCTTTGTCGAGCTGGACCCCGAGTTCTG
CCGAAGTCTTAAGTTGTTCGAGCAGCTGCCCACGCCGGAGCACTTCAATGTGTATGGAGACAACATGGGC
TTCCTGGCCAAGATTAACTGGCGCGGCGGAGAAACACAGGCCTTACTTCTGTTGGATGAGCGTCTTAAAG
TGGAGCAGCATGCGTTTGAGCGTGGATTTTATCTGCCCAACCAGGCACTGCCCAATATCCACGACTCGCC
AAAATCGATGAGCGCCCATCTGCGCTTTGGTTGCCTTTCGGTACGTCGCTTCTACTGGAGCGTCCACGAT
CTCTTCAAGAATGTCCAGTTGCGCGCCTGTGTGCGGGGCGTTCAGATGACTGGCGGCGCGCACATCACGG
GACAGTTGATCTGGCGAGAGTACTTCTACACCATGTCGGTGAACAATCCAAACTACGATCGCATGGAGGG
CAATGACATCTGCCTGAGCATCCCGTGGGCTAAGCCGAACGAAAATCTCCTGCAGAGCTGGCGTTTAGGC
CAAACGGGATTCCCGCTCATCGACGGCGCCATGCGACAACTCCTGGCCGAGGGATGGCTCCACCATACGC
TGCGCAACACCGTGGCCACCTTTCTCACGCGCGGCGGTTTGTGGCAGAGCTGGGAGCATGGACTGCAGCA
CTTTCTGAAGTATCTGCTGGATGCGGATTGGTCGGTCTGCGCTGGCAACTGGATGTGGGTATCCAGCTCG
GCGTTTGAAAGGCTGCTGGACTCCTCCCTGGTCACCTGCCCGGTGGCATTGGCCAAGCGACTTGATCCGG
ATGGCACCTACATCAAGCAGTACGTCCCGGAGTTGATGAATGTGCCCAAGGAATTTGTTCACGAGCCCTG
GCGAATGTCTGCCGAGCAGCAGGAGCAGTACGAGTGCCTGATCGGAGTCCATTATCCGGAGCGGATCATT
GATTTGTCCATGGCCGTAAAGCGAAACATGCTGGCCATGAAGTCTCTCCGAAATTCGCTGATCACCCCGC
CGCCGCATTGCCGACCATCCAACGAGGAGGAAGTGCGTCAGTTCTTCTGGCTGGCCGACGTGGTGGTTTG
GCGGCCGCTCGAGTCTAGAGGGCCCTTCGAAGGTAAGCCTATCCCTAACCCTCTCCTCGGTCTCGATTCT
ACGCGTACCGGTCATCATCACCATCACCATTGAGTTTATCCATCACACTGGCGGCCGCTCGAGCATGCAT
CTAGAGGGCCCTATTCTATAGTGTCACCTAAATGCTAGAGCTCGCTGATCAGCCTCGACTGTGCCTTCTA
GTTGCCAGCCATCTGTTGTTTGCCCCTCCCCCGTGCCTTCCTTGACCCTGGAAGGTGCCACTCCCACTGT
CCTTTCCTAATAAAATGAGGAAATTGCATCGCATTGTCTGAGTAGGTGTCATTCTATTCTGGGGGGTGGG
GTGGGGCAGGACAGCAAGGGGGAGGATTGGGAAGACAATAGCAGGCATGCTGGGGATGCGGTGGGCTCTA
TGGCTTCTGAGGCGGAAAGAACCAGCTGGGGCTCTAGGGGGTATCCCC
[124 nt withheld, positions 2919-3042]
C
[91 nt withheld, positions 3044-3134]
A
[49 nt withheld, positions 3136-3184]
CCTTTGACGTTGGAGTCCACGTTCTTT
[37 nt withheld, positions 3212-3248]
ACCCTATCTCGGTCTATTCTTTTGATTTATAAGGGATTTTGCCGATTTCGGCCTATTGGTTAAAAAATGA
GCTGATTTAACAAAAATTTAACGCGAATTAATTCTGTGGAATGTGTGTCAGTTAGGGTGTGGAAAGTCCC
CAGGCTCCCCAGCAGGCAGAAGTATGCAAAGCATGCATCTCAATTAGTCAGCAACCAGGTGTGGAAAGTC
CCCAGGCTCCCCAGCAGGCAGAAGTATGCAAAGCATGCATCTCAATTAGTCAGCAACCATAGTCCCGCCC
CTAACTCCGCCCATCCCGCCCCTAACTCCGCCCAGTTCCGCCCATTCTCCGCCCCATGGCTGACTAATTT
TTTTTATTTATGCAGAGGCCGAGGCCGCCTCTGCCTCTGAGCTATTCCAGAAGTAGTGAGGAGGCTTTTT
TGGAGGCCTAGGCTTTTGCAAAAAGCTCCCGGGAGCTTGTATATCCATTTTCGGATCTGATCAAGAGACA
GGATGAGGATCGTTTCGCATGATTGAACAAGATGGATTGCACGCAGGTTCTCCGGCCGCTTGGGTGGAGA
GGCTATTCGGCTATGACTGGGCACAACAGACAATCGGCTGCTCTGATGCCGCCGTGTTCCGGCTGTCAGC
GCAGGGGCGCCCGGTTCTTTTTGTCAAGACCGACCTGTCCGGTGCCCTGAATGAACTGCAGGACGAGGCA
GCGCGGCTATCGTGGCTGGCCACGACGGGCGTTCCTTGCGCAGCTGTGCTCGACGTTGTCACTGAAGCGG
GAAGGGACTGGCTGCTATTGGGCGAAGTGCCGGGGCAGGATCTCCTGTCATCTCACCTTGCTCCTGCCGA
GAAAGTATCCATCATGGCTGATGCAATGCGGCGGCTGCATACGCTTGATCCGGCTACCTGCCCATTCGAC
CACCAAGCGAAACATCGCATCGAGCGAGCACGTACTCGGATGGAAGCCGGTCTTGTCGATCAGGATGATC
TGGACGAAGAGCATCAGGGGCTCGCGCCAGCCGAACTGTTCGCCAGGCTCAAGGCGCGCATGCCCGACGG
CGAGGATCTCGTCGTGACCCATGGCGATGCCTGCTTGCCGAATATCATGGTGGAAAATGGCCGCTTTTCT
GGATTCATCGACTGTGGCCGGCTGGGTGTGGCGGACCGCTATCAGGACATAGCGTTGGCTACCCGTGATA
TTGCTGAAGAGCTTGGCGGCGAATGGGCTGACCGCTTCCTCGTGCTTTACGGTATCGCCGCTCCCGATTC
GCAGCGCATCGCCTTCTATCGCCTTCTTGACGAGTTCTTCTGAGCGGGACTCTGGGGTTCGAAATGACCG
ACCAAGCGACGCCCAACCTGCCATCACGAGATTTCGATTCCACCGCCGCCTTCTATGAAAGGTTGGGCTT
CGGAATCGTTTTCCGGGACGCCGGCTGGATGATCCTCCAGCGCGGGGATCTCATGCTGGAGTTCTTCGCC
CACCCCAACTTGTTTATTGCAGCTTATAATGGTTACAAATAAAGCAATAGCATCACAAATTTCACAAATA
AAGCATTTTTTTCACTGCATTCTAGTTGTGGTTTGTCCAAACTCATCAATGTATCTTATCATGTCTGTAT
ACCGTCGACCTCTAGCTAGAGCTTGGCGTAATCATGGTCATAGCTGTTTCCTGTGTGAAATTGTTATCCG
CTCACAATTCCACACAACATACGAGCCGGAAGCATAAAGTGTAAAGCCTGGGGTGCCTAATGAGTGAGCT
AACTCACATTAATTGCGTTGCGCTCACTGCCCGCTTTCCAGTCGGGAAACCTGTCGTGCCAGCTGCATTA
ATGAATCGGCCAACGCGCGGGGAGAGGCGGTTTGCGTATTGGGCGCTCTTCCGCTTCCTCGCTCACTGAC
TCGCTGCGCTCGGTCGTTCGGCTGCGGCGAGCGGTATCAGCTCACTCAAAGGCGGTAATACGGTTATCCA
CAGAATCAGGGGATAACGCAGGAAAGAACATGTGAGCAAAAGGCCAGCAAAAGGCCAGGAACCGTAAAAA
GGCCGCGTTGCTGGCGTTTTTCCATAGGCTCCGCCCCCCTGACGAGCATCACAAAAATCGACGCTCAAGT
CAGAGGTGGCGAAACCCGACAGGACTATAAAGATACCAGGCGTTTCCCCCTGGAAGCTCCCTCGTGCGCT
CTCCTGTTCCGACCCTGCCGCTTACCGGATACCTGTCCGCCTTTCTCCCTTCGGGAAGCGTGGCGCTTTC
TCATAGCTCACGCTGTAGGTATCTCAGTTCGGTGTAGGTCGTTCGCTCCAAGCTGGGCTGTGTGCACGAA
CCCCCCGTTCAGCCCGACCGCTGCGCCTTATCCGGTAACTATCGTCTTGAGTCCAACCCGGTAAGACACG
ACTTATCGCCACTGGCAGCAGCCACTGGTAACAGGATTAGCAGAGCGAGGTATGTAGGCGGTGCTACAGA
GTTCTTGAAGTGGTGGCCTAACTACGGCTACACTAGAAGAACAGTATTTGGTATCTGCGCTCTGCTGAAG
CCAGTTACCTTCGGAAAAAGAGTTGGTAGCTCTTGATCCGGCAAACAAACCACCGCTGGTAGCGGTGGTT
TTTTTGTTTGCAAGCAGCAGATTACGCGCAGAAAAAAAGGATCTCAAGAAGATCCTTTGATCTTTTCTAC
GGGGTCTGACGCTCAGTGGAACGAAAACTCACGTTAAGGGATTTTGGTCATGAGATTATCAAAAAGGATC
TTCACCTAGATCCTTTTAAATTAAAAATGAAGTTTTAAATCAATCTAAAGTATATATGAGTAAACTTGGT
CTGACAGTTACCAATGCTTAATCAGTGAGGCACCTATCTCAGCGATCTGTCTATTTCGTTCATCCATAGT
TGCCTGACTCCCCGTCGTGTAGATAACTACGATACGGGAGGGCTTACCATCTGGCCCCAGTGCTGCAATG
ATACCGCGAGACCCACGCTCACCGGCTCCAGATTTATCAGCAATAAACCAGCCAGCCGGAAGGGCCGAGC
GCAGAAGTGGTCCTGCAACTTTATCCGCCTCCATCCAGTCTATTAATTGTTGCCGGGAAGCTAGAGTAAG
TAGTTCGCCAGTTAATAGTTTGCGCAACGTTGTTGCCATTGCTACAGGCATCGTGGTGTCACGCTCGTCG
TTTGGTATGGCTTCATTCAGCTCCGGTTCCCAACGATCAAGGCGAGTTACATGATCCCCCATGTTGTGCA
AAAAAGCGGTTAGCTCCTTCGGTCCTCCGATCGTTGTCAGAAGTAAGTTGGCCGCAGTGTTATCACTCAT
GGTTATGGCAGCACTGCATAATTCTCTTACTGTCATGCCATCCGTAAGATGCTTTTCTGTGACTGGTGAG
TACTCAACCAAGTCATTCTGAGAATAGTGTATGCGGCGACCGAGTTGCTCTTGCCCGGCGTCAATACGGG
ATAATACCGCGCCACATAGCAGAACTTTAAAAGTGCTCATCATTGGAAAACGTTCTTCGGGGCGAAAACT
CTCAAGGATCTTACCGCTGTTGAGATCCAGTTCGATGTAACCCACTCGTGCACCCAACTGATCTTCAGCA
TCTTTTACTTTCACCAGCGTTTCTGGGTGAGCAAAAACAGGAAGGCAAAATGCCGCAAAAAAGGGAATAA
GGGCGACACGGAAATGTTGAATACTCATACTCTTCCTTTTTCAATATTATTGAAGCATTTATCAGGGTTA
TTGTCTCATGAGCGGATACATATTTGAATGTATTTAGAAAAATAAACAAATAGGGGTTCCGCGCACATTT
CCCCGAAAAGTGCCACCTGACGTCGACGGATCGGGAGATCTCCCGATCCCCTATGGTGCACTCTCAGTAC
AATCTGCTCTGATGCCGCATAGTTAAGCCAGTATCTGCTCCCTGCTTGTGTGTTGGAGGTCGCTGAGTAG
TGCGCGAG
Features (pLannotate 1.2.2; 22 found; start..end, strand, type, name):
    111..490     +  enhancer       CMV enhancer: human cytomegalovirus immediate early enhancer
    491..694     +  promoter       CMV promoter: human cytomegalovirus (CMV) immediate early promoter
    690..723     +  LTR            5' LTR (truncated) (fragment): truncated 5' long terminal repeat (LTR) from HIV-1
    739..757     +  promoter       T7 promoter: promoter for bacteriophage T7 RNA polymerase
    823..2448    +  CDS            cry: CRY1_DROME - Experimental evidence at protein level: Swiss-Prot protein existence level 1. Blue light-dependent regulator that is the input of the circadian feedback loop. Has no photolyase activity for cyclobutane pyrimidine dimers or 6-4 photoproducts. Regulation of expression by light suggests a role in photoreception for locomotor activity rhythms. Functions, together with per, as a transcriptional repressor required for the oscillation of peripheral circadian clocks and for the correct specification of clock cells. Genes directly activated by the transcription factors Clock (Clk) and cycl
   2482..2523    +  CDS            V5 tag: epitope tag from simian virus 5
   2605..2623    -  promoter       SP6 promoter: promoter for bacteriophage SP6 RNA polymerase
   2649..2873    +  polyA_signal   bGH poly(A) signal: bovine growth hormone polyadenylation signal
   2877..2898    +  promoter       SV40 promoter (fragment): SV40 enhancer and early promoter
   2919..3347    +  rep_origin     f1 ori (sequence partly withheld): f1 bacteriophage origin of replication; arrow indicates direction of (+) strand synthesis
   3361..3690    +  promoter       SV40 promoter: SV40 enhancer and early promoter
   3757..4548    +  CDS            neo: KKA2_KLEPN - Also known as kan, nptII. Experimental evidence at protein level: Swiss-Prot protein existence level 1. Resistance to kanamycin, neomycin, paromomycin, ribostamycin, butirosin and gentamicin B. From Klebsiella pneumoniae.
   4572..4730    +  CDS            ble (fragment): BLE_KLEPN - Experimental evidence at protein level: Swiss-Prot protein existence level 1. Binding protein with a strong affinity to the bleomycin family of antibiotics. Binds to CL990; an antimitotic-antibiotic compound. From Klebsiella pneumoniae.
   4725..4846    +  polyA_signal   SV40 poly(A) signal: SV40 polyadenylation signal
   4919..4935    -  protein_bind   lac operator: The lac repressor binds to the lac operator to inhibit transcription in E. coli. This inhibition can be relieved by adding lactose or isopropyl-β-D-thiogalactopyranoside (IPTG). lac repressor encoded by lacI
   4943..4973    -  promoter       lac promoter: promoter for the E. coli lac operon
   4988..5009    -  protein_bind   CAP binding site: CAP binding activates transcription in the presence of cAMP. E. coli catabolite activator protein
   5022..5114    -  CDS            lacI (fragment): lac repressor; lacI; The lac repressor binds to the lac operator to inhibit transcription in E. coli. This inhibition can be relieved by adding lactose or isopropyl-β-D-thiogalactopyranoside (IPTG).
   5297..5885    -  rep_origin     ori: high-copy-number ColE1/pMB1/pBR322/pUC origin of replication
   6056..6916    -  CDS            AmpR: β-lactamase; bla; confers resistance to ampicillin, carbenicillin, and related antibiotics
   6917..7021    -  promoter       AmpR promoter: bla
   7080..7132    -  misc_feature   bom (fragment): basis of mobility region from pBR322
