[The description below was written by a language model from this plasmid's Addgene catalogue record and pLannotate feature annotations shown in this document.]
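Description:
pcDNA3-dCry-V5His is a mammalian expression plasmid built on the Invitrogen pcDNA3 backbone, carrying the Drosophila melanogaster cryptochrome gene (DmCry, annotated as cry/CRY1_DROME). The catalogue purpose line reads "cytochrome", but the insert name, the feature annotation and the associated work on animal cryptochrome photochemistry all indicate that the encoded protein is the fly blue-light photoreceptor cryptochrome, which provides light input to the circadian clock. The 7,176 nt plasmid is propagated in E. coli through a high-copy ColE1/pUC-type origin with ampicillin selection (AmpR under its own bla promoter). An f1 origin is also present, allowing single-stranded DNA production.

The cry coding sequence sits downstream of the human cytomegalovirus immediate early enhancer and promoter and is followed by the bovine growth hormone polyadenylation signal, an arrangement that gives strong constitutive expression in transfected mammalian cells. A V5 epitope tag is annotated just 3' of the open reading frame. The catalogue also lists a C-terminal His tag, which is not separately called in the feature table but would be expected to follow V5. Together these tags permit immunodetection and metal-affinity purification of the fusion protein. A T7 promoter upstream of the insert and an SP6 promoter in the reverse orientation downstream allow in vitro transcription or serve as sequencing primer sites. A separate cassette of SV40 early promoter, neomycin phosphotransferase and SV40 poly(A) signal supports G418 selection of stable mammalian lines. The short HIV-1 LTR, ble, lacI and bom fragments are probably backbone remnants or annotation matches rather than functional parts. The cloning sites used are not recorded.
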