Addgene plasmid #136241: pcDNA3-dCry-V5His
Purpose: Protein expression of D. melanogaster (Dm) cytochrome with V5 and His tags
Depositing lab: Aziz Sancar. Depositing organization: University of North Carolina at Chapel Hill. Publication: Comparative photochemistry of animal type 1 and type 4 cryptochromes. Ozturk N, Selby CP, Song SH, Ye R, Tan C, Kao YT, Zhong D, Sancar A. Biochemistry. 2009 Sep 15;48(36):8585-93. doi: 10.1021/bi901043s. PubMed 19663499.
Backbone
  Vector backbone: pcDNA3
  Backbone manufacturer: Invitrogen
  Vector type: Mammalian Expression
Growth in bacteria
  Bacterial resistance: Ampicillin, 100 μg/mL
  Growth temperature: 37°C
  Growth strain: DH5alpha
  Copy number: High Copy
Gene/Insert
  Gene/Insert name: DmCry
  Species: D. melanogaster (fly)
  Tag / fusion protein: V5 (C terminal on insert); His (C terminal on insert)
  Cloning method: Restriction Enzyme; 5′ cloning site Unknown (unknown if destroyed)
Terms and licenses: Academic/Nonprofit Terms; Industry Terms: Not Available to Industry
How to cite: pcDNA3-dCry-V5His was a gift from Aziz Sancar (Addgene plasmid # 136241 ; http://n2t.net/addgene:136241 ; RRID:Addgene_136241)
